>Addgene plasmid #161341 | pDONR221-SLC9A6_STOP | depositor full sequence | sequence record 312616 | Full Sequence
CTTTCCTGCGTTATCCCCTGATTCTGTGGATAACCGTATTACCGCCTTTGAGTGAGCTGATACCGCTCGC
CGCAGCCGAACGACCGAGCGCAGCGAGTCAGTGAGCGAGGAAGCGGAAGAGCGCCCAATACGCAAACCGC
CTCTCCCCGCGCGTTGGCCGATTCATTAATGCAGCTGGCACGACAGGTTTCCCGACTGGAAAGCGGGCAG
TGAGCGCAACGCAATTAATACGCGTACCGCTAGCCAGGAAGAGTTTGTAGAAACGCAAAAAGGCCATCCG
TCAGGATGGCCTTCTGCTTAGTTTGATGCCTGGCAGTTTATGGCGGGCGTCCTGCCCGCCACCCTCCGGG
CCGTTGCTTCACAACGTTCAAATCCGCTCCCGGCGGATTTGTCCTACTCAGGAGAGCGTTCACCGACAAA
CAACAGATAAAACGAAAGGCCCAGTCTTCCGACTGAGCCTTTCGTTTTATTTGATGCCTGGCAGTTCCCT
ACTCTCGCGTTAACGCTAGCATGGATGTTTTCCCAGTCACGACGTTGTAAAACGACGGCCAGTCTTAAGC
TCGGGCCCCAAATAATGATTTTATTTTGACTGATAGTGACCTGTTCGTTGCAACACATTGATGAGCAATG
CTTTTTTATAATGCCAACTTTGTACAAAAAAGCAGGCTCCACCATGGCTCGGAGAGGCTGGAGGCGCGCC
CCTCTGCGGAGAGGAGTGGGAAGCTCCCCTAGGGCAAGGCGCCTGATGAGACCACTGTGGCTGCTGCTGG
CAGTGGGCGTGTTCGATTGGGCAGGAGCATCTGACGGAGGAGGAGGAGAGGCCCGGGCCATGGATGAGGA
GATCGTGAGCGAGAAGCAGGCCGAGGAGTCCCACAGACAGGACTCTGCCAATCTGCTGATCTTCATCCTG
CTGCTGACACTGACCATCCTGACCATCTGGCTGTTTAAGCACCGGAGAGCCAGGTTCCTGCACGAGACAG
GCCTGGCCATGATCTACGGACTGCTGGTGGGACTGGTGCTGCGCTATGGCATCCACGTGCCATCCGATGT
GAACAATGTGACCCTGTCTTGCGAGGTGCAGTCTAGCCCCACCACACTGCTGGTGACATTCGACCCTGAG
GTGTTCTTTAATATCCTGCTGCCCCCTATCATCTTTTACGCCGGCTATTCCCTGAAGAGGCGCCACTTCT
TTCGGAACCTGGGCTCTATCCTGGCCTACGCCTTTCTGGGCACCGCCATCAGCTGCTTCGTGATCGGCTC
CATCATGTATGGCTGCGTGACCCTGATGAAGGTGACCGGCCAGCTGGCCGGCGATTTCTACTTTACCGAC
TGTCTGCTGTTCGGCGCCATCGTGTCCGCCACAGATCCAGTGACCGTGCTGGCCATCTTCCACGAGCTGC
AGGTGGACGTGGAGCTGTATGCCCTGCTGTTTGGCGAGAGCGTGCTGAATGACGCCGTGGCCATCGTGCT
GTCCTCTAGCATCGTGGCATACCAGCCAGCAGGCGATAACTCTCACACATTTGACGTGACCGCCATGTTC
AAGAGCATCGGCATCTTCCTGGGCATCTTTTCTGGCAGCTTCGCCATGGGAGCAGCAACAGGAGTGGTGA
CCGCCCTGGTGACAAAGTTTACCAAGCTGAGGGAGTTCCAGCTGCTGGAGACAGGCCTGTTCTTTCTGAT
GTCCTGGTCTACCTTTCTGCTGGCAGAGGCATGGGGCTTCACAGGAGTGGTGGCCGTGCTGTTTTGCGGC
ATCACACAGGCCCACTACACCTATAACAATCTGAGCACAGAGTCCCAGCACCGCACCAAGCAGCTGTTTG
AGCTGCTGAACTTCCTGGCCGAGAATTTCATCTTTTCCTATATGGGCCTGACACTGTTCACCTTTCAGAA
CCACGTGTTTAATCCTACCTTCGTGGTGGGCGCCTTTGTGGCCATCTTCCTGGGCAGGGCCGCCAACATC
TACCCACTGAGCCTGCTGCTGAATCTGGGCCGGAGATCTAAGATCGGCAGCAATTTTCAGCACATGATGA
TGTTCGCAGGACTGAGGGGAGCAATGGCCTTCGCCCTGGCCATCAGGGATACAGCCACCTACGCCCGCCA
GATGATGTTCTCCACCACACTGCTGATCGTGTTCTTTACCGTGTGGGTGTTTGGAGGAGGAACCACAGCA
ATGCTGAGCTGCCTGCACATCCGGGTGGGCGTGGATTCCGACCAGGAGCACCTGGGAGTGCCAGAGAACG
AGAGGAGGACCACAAAGGCAGAGTCCGCCTGGCTGTTTAGAATGTGGTACAACTTCGACCACAATTATCT
GAAGCCACTGCTGACCCACTCTGGACCACCACTGACCACAACCCTGCCAGCATGCTGTGGACCTATCGCA
AGATGTCTGACCAGCCCTCAGGCCTATGAGAACCAGGAGCAGCTGAAGGACGATGACTCCGATCTGATCC
TGAATGATGGCGACATCTCTCTGACCTACGGCGACAGCACAGTGAACACCGAGCCAGCCACATCCTCTGC
CCCACGGAGATTCATGGGCAACAGCTCCGAGGATGCACTGGACAGGGAGCTGGCCTTTGGCGATCACGAG
CTGGTCATCAGGGGAACCAGGCTGGTGCTGCCAATGGATGACAGCGAGCCTCCACTGAACCTGCTGGACA
ATACAAGACACGGCCCCGCCTAAGACCCAGCTTTCTTGTACAAAGTTGGCATTATAAGAAAGCATTGCTT
ATCAATTTGTTGCAACGAACAGGTCACTATCAGTCAAAATAAAATCATTATTTGCCATCCAGCTGATATC
CCCTATAGTGAGTCGTATTACATGGTCATAGCTGTTTCCTGGCAGCTCTGGCCCGTGTCTCAAAATCTCT
GATGTTACATTGCACAAGATAAAATAATATCATCATGAACAATAAAACTGTCTGCTTACATAAACAGTAA
TACAAGGGGTGTTATGAGCCATATTCAACGGGAAACGTCGAGGCCGCGATTAAATTCCAACATGGATGCT
GATTTATATGGGTATAAATGGGCTCGCGATAATGTCGGGCAATCAGGTGCGACAATCTATCGCTTGTATG
GGAAGCCCGATGCGCCAGAGTTGTTTCTGAAACATGGCAAAGGTAGCGTTGCCAATGATGTTACAGATGA
GATGGTCAGACTAAACTGGCTGACGGAATTTATGCCTCTTCCGACCATCAAGCATTTTATCCGTACTCCT
GATGATGCATGGTTACTCACCACTGCGATCCCCGGAAAAACAGCATTCCAGGTATTAGAAGAATATCCTG
ATTCAGGTGAAAATATTGTTGATGCGCTGGCAGTGTTCCTGCGCCGGTTGCATTCGATTCCTGTTTGTAA
TTGTCCTTTTAACAGCGATCGCGTATTTCGTCTCGCTCAGGCGCAATCACGAATGAATAACGGTTTGGTT
GATGCGAGTGATTTTGATGACGAGCGTAATGGCTGGCCTGTTGAACAAGTCTGGAAAGAAATGCATAAAC
TTTTGCCATTCTCACCGGATTCAGTCGTCACTCATGGTGATTTCTCACTTGATAACCTTATTTTTGACGA
GGGGAAATTAATAGGTTGTATTGATGTTGGACGAGTCGGAATCGCAGACCGATACCAGGATCTTGCCATC
CTATGGAACTGCCTCGGTGAGTTTTCTCCTTCATTACAGAAACGGCTTTTTCAAAAATATGGTATTGATA
ATCCTGATATGAATAAATTGCAGTTTCATTTGATGCTCGATGAGTTTTTCTAATCAGAATTGGTTAATTG
GTTGTAACACTGGCAGAGCATTACGCTGACTTGACGGGACGGCGCAAGCTCATGACCAAAATCCCTTAAC
GTGAGTTACGCGTCGTTCCACTGAGCGTCAGACCCCGTAGAAAAGATCAAAGGATCTTCTTGAGATCCTT
TTTTTCTGCGCGTAATCTGCTGCTTGCAAACAAAAAAACCACCGCTACCAGCGGTGGTTTGTTTGCCGGA
TCAAGAGCTACCAACTCTTTTTCCGAAGGTAACTGGCTTCAGCAGAGCGCAGATACCAAATACTGTTCTT
CTAGTGTAGCCGTAGTTAGGCCACCACTTCAAGAACTCTGTAGCACCGCCTACATACCTCGCTCTGCTAA
TCCTGTTACCAGTGGCTGCTGCCAGTGGCGATAAGTCGTGTCTTACCGGGTTGGACTCAAGACGATAGTT
ACCGGATAAGGCGCAGCGGTCGGGCTGAACGGGGGGTTCGTGCACACAGCCCAGCTTGGAGCGAACGACC
TACACCGAACTGAGATACCTACAGCGTGAGCTATGAGAAAGCGCCACGCTTCCCGAAGGGAGAAAGGCGG
ACAGGTATCCGGTAAGCGGCAGGGTCGGAACAGGAGAGCGCACGAGGGAGCTTCCAGGGGGAAACGCCTG
GTATCTTTATAGTCCTGTCGGGTTTCGCCACCTCTGACTTGAGCGTCGATTTTTGTGATGCTCGTCAGGG
GGGCGGAGCCTATGGAAAAACGCCAGCAACGCGGCCTTTTTACGGTTCCTGGCCTTTTGCTGGCCTTTTG
CTCACATGTT
Features (pLannotate 1.2.2; 10 found; start..end, strand, type, name):
    121..213     +  CDS            lacI (fragment): lac repressor; lacI; The lac repressor binds to the lac operator to inhibit transcription in E. coli. This inhibition can be relieved by adding lactose or isopropyl-β-D-thiogalactopyranoside (IPTG).
    268..295     -  terminator     rrnB T2 terminator: transcription terminator T2 from the E. coli rrnB gene
    427..470     +  terminator     rrnB T1 terminator: Escherichia coli rrnB; transcription terminator T1 from the E. coli rrnB gene
    517..553     -  CDS            lacZα (fragment): LacZα fragment of β-galactosidase; lacZ fragment
    569..668     +  protein_bind   attL1: mutant version of attL; recombination site for the Gateway® LR reaction LR Clonase™
    674..2680    +  CDS            SLC9A6: SL9A6_HUMAN - Also known as KIAA0267, NHE6. Experimental evidence at protein level: Swiss-Prot protein existence level 1. Electroneutral exchange of protons for Na(+) and K(+) across the early and recycling endosome membranes. Contributes to calcium homeostasis. From Homo sapiens (Human).
   2685..2784    -  protein_bind   attL2: mutant version of attL; recombination site for the Gateway® LR reaction LR Clonase™
   2802..2820    -  promoter       T7 promoter: promoter for bacteriophage T7 RNA polymerase
   2954..3763    +  CDS            KanR: aminoglycoside phosphotransferase; aph(3')-Ia; confers resistance to kanamycin in bacteria or G418 (Geneticin®) in eukaryotes
   3910..4498    +  rep_origin     ori: high-copy-number ColE1/pMB1/pBR322/pUC origin of replication
