>Addgene plasmid #161341 | pDONR221-SLC9A6_STOP | addgene full sequence | sequence record 345428 | Addgene NGS Result
CAAATAATGATTTTATTTTGACTGATAGTGACCTGTTCGTTGCAACACATTGATGAGCAATGCTTTTTTA
TAATGCCAACTTTGTACAAAAAAGCAGGCTCCACCATGGCTCGGAGAGGCTGGAGGCGCGCCCCTCTGCG
GAGAGGAGTGGGAAGCTCCCCTAGGGCAAGGCGCCTGATGAGACCACTGTGGCTGCTGCTGGCAGTGGGC
GTGTTCGATTGGGCAGGAGCATCTGACGGAGGAGGAGGAGAGGCCCGGGCCATGGATGAGGAGATCGTGA
GCGAGAAGCAGGCCGAGGAGTCCCACAGACAGGACTCTGCCAATCTGCTGATCTTCATCCTGCTGCTGAC
ACTGACCATCCTGACCATCTGGCTGTTTAAGCACCGGAGAGCCAGGTTCCTGCACGAGACAGGCCTGGCC
ATGATCTACGGACTGCTGGTGGGACTGGTGCTGCGCTATGGCATCCACGTGCCATCCGATGTGAACAATG
TGACCCTGTCTTGCGAGGTGCAGTCTAGCCCCACCACACTGCTGGTGACATTCGACCCTGAGGTGTTCTT
TAATATCCTGCTGCCCCCTATCATCTTTTACGCCGGCTATTCCCTGAAGAGGCGCCACTTCTTTCGGAAC
CTGGGCTCTATCCTGGCCTACGCCTTTCTGGGCACCGCCATCAGCTGCTTCGTGATCGGCTCCATCATGT
ATGGCTGCGTGACCCTGATGAAGGTGACCGGCCAGCTGGCCGGCGATTTCTACTTTACCGACTGTCTGCT
GTTCGGCGCCATCGTGTCCGCCACAGATCCAGTGACCGTGCTGGCCATCTTCCACGAGCTGCAGGTGGAC
GTGGAGCTGTATGCCCTGCTGTTTGGCGAGAGCGTGCTGAATGACGCCGTGGCCATCGTGCTGTCCTCTA
GCATCGTGGCATACCAGCCAGCAGGCGATAACTCTCACACATTTGACGTGACCGCCATGTTCAAGAGCAT
CGGCATCTTCCTGGGCATCTTTTCTGGCAGCTTCGCCATGGGAGCAGCAACAGGAGTGGTGACCGCCCTG
GTGACAAAGTTTACCAAGCTGAGGGAGTTCCAGCTGCTGGAGACAGGCCTGTTCTTTCTGATGTCCTGGT
CTACCTTTCTGCTGGCAGAGGCATGGGGCTTCACAGGAGTGGTGGCCGTGCTGTTTTGCGGCATCACACA
GGCCCACTACACCTATAACAATCTGAGCACAGAGTCCCAGCACCGCACCAAGCAGCTGTTTGAGCTGCTG
AACTTCCTGGCCGAGAATTTCATCTTTTCCTATATGGGCCTGACACTGTTCACCTTTCAGAACCACGTGT
TTAATCCTACCTTCGTGGTGGGCGCCTTTGTGGCCATCTTCCTGGGCAGGGCCGCCAACATCTACCCACT
GAGCCTGCTGCTGAATCTGGGCCGGAGATCTAAGATCGGCAGCAATTTTCAGCACATGATGATGTTCGCA
GGACTGAGGGGAGCAATGGCCTTCGCCCTGGCCATCAGGGATACAGCCACCTACGCCCGCCAGATGATGT
TCTCCACCACACTGCTGATCGTGTTCTTTACCGTGTGGGTGTTTGGAGGAGGAACCACAGCAATGCTGAG
CTGCCTGCACATCCGGGTGGGCGTGGATTCCGACCAGGAGCACCTGGGAGTGCCAGAGAACGAGAGGAGG
ACCACAAAGGCAGAGTCCGCCTGGCTGTTTAGAATGTGGTACAACTTCGACCACAATTATCTGAAGCCAC
TGCTGACCCACTCTGGACCACCACTGACCACAACCCTGCCAGCATGCTGTGGACCTATCGCAAGATGTCT
GACCAGCCCTCAGGCCTATGAGAACCAGGAGCAGCTGAAGGACGATGACTCCGATCTGATCCTGAATGAT
GGCGACATCTCTCTGACCTACGGCGACAGCACAGTGAACACCGAGCCAGCCACATCCTCTGCCCCACGGA
GATTCATGGGCAACAGCTCCGAGGATGCACTGGACAGGGAGCTGGCCTTTGGCGATCACGAGCTGGTCAT
CAGGGGAACCAGGCTGGTGCTGCCAATGGATGACAGCGAGCCTCCACTGAACCTGCTGGACAATACAAGA
CACGGCCCCGCCTAAGACCCAGCTTTCTTGTACAAAGTTGGCATTATAAGAAAGCATTGCTTATCAATTT
GTTGCAACGAACAGGTCACTATCAGTCAAAATAAAATCATTATTTGCCATCCAGCTGATATCCCCTATAG
TGAGTCGTATTACATGGTCATAGCTGTTTCCTGGCAGCTCTGGCCCGTGTCTCAAAATCTCTGATGTTAC
ATTGCACAAGATAAAAATATATCATCATGAACAATAAAACTGTCTGCTTACATAAACAGTAATACAAGGG
GTGTTATGAGCCATATTCAACGGGAAACGTCGAGGCCGCGATTAAATTCCAACATGGATGCTGATTTATA
TGGGTATAAATGGGCTCGCGATAATGTCGGGCAATCAGGTGCGACAATCTATCGCTTGTATGGGAAGCCC
GATGCGCCAGAGTTGTTTCTGAAACATGGCAAAGGTAGCGTTGCCAATGATGTTACAGATGAGATGGTCA
GACTAAACTGGCTGACGGAATTTATGCCTCTTCCGACCATCAAGCATTTTATCCGTACTCCTGATGATGC
ATGGTTACTCACCACTGCGATCCCCGGAAAAACAGCATTCCAGGTATTAGAAGAATATCCTGATTCAGGT
GAAAATATTGTTGATGCGCTGGCAGTGTTCCTGCGCCGGTTGCATTCGATTCCTGTTTGTAATTGTCCTT
TTAACAGCGATCGCGTATTTCGTCTCGCTCAGGCGCAATCACGAATGAATAACGGTTTGGTTGATGCGAG
TGATTTTGATGACGAGCGTAATGGCTGGCCTGTTGAACAAGTCTGGAAAGAAATGCATAAACTTTTGCCA
TTCTCACCGGATTCAGTCGTCACTCATGGTGATTTCTCACTTGATAACCTTATTTTTGACGAGGGGAAAT
TAATAGGTTGTATTGATGTTGGACGAGTCGGAATCGCAGACCGATACCAGGATCTTGCCATCCTATGGAA
CTGCCTCGGTGAGTTTTCTCCTTCATTACAGAAACGGCTTTTTCAAAAATATGGTATTGATAATCCTGAT
ATGAATAAATTGCAGTTTCATTTGATGCTCGATGAGTTTTTCTAATCAGAATTGGTTAATTGGTTGTAAC
ACTGGCAGAGCATTACGCTGACTTGACGGGACGGCGCAAGCTCATGACCAAAATCCCTTAACGTGAGTTA
CGCGTCGTTCCACTGAGCGTCAGACCCCGTAGAAAAGATCAAAGGATCTTCTTGAGATCCTTTTTTTCTG
CGCGTAATCTGCTGCTTGCAAACAAAAAAACCACCGCTACCAGCGGTGGTTTGTTTGCCGGATCAAGAGC
TACCAACTCTTTTTCCGAAGGTAACTGGCTTCAGCAGAGCGCAGATACCAAATACTGTTCTTCTAGTGTA
GCCGTAGTTAGGCCACCACTTCAAGAACTCTGTAGCACCGCCTACATACCTCGCTCTGCTAATCCTGTTA
CCAGTGGCTGCTGCCAGTGGCGATAAGTCGTGTCTTACCGGGTTGGACTCAAGACGATAGTTACCGGATA
AGGCGCAGCGGTCGGGCTGAACGGGGGGTTCGTGCACACAGCCCAGCTTGGAGCGAACGACCTACACCGA
ACTGAGATACCTACAGCGTGAGCTATGAGAAAGCGCCACGCTTCCCGAAGGGAGAAAGGCGGACAGGTAT
CCGGTAAGCGGCAGGGTCGGAACAGGAGAGCGCACGAGGGAGCTTCCAGGGGGAAACGCCTGGTATCTTT
ATAGTCCTGTCGGGTTTCGCCACCTCTGACTTGAGCGTCGATTTTTGTGATGCTCGTCAGGGGGGCGGAG
CCTATGGAAAAACGCCAGCAACGCGGCCTTTTTACGGTTCCTGGCCTTTTGCTGGCCTTTTGCTCACATG
TTCTTTCCTGCGTTATCCCCTGATTCTGTGGATAACCGTATTACCGCCTTTGAGTGAGCTGATACCGCTC
GCCGCAGCCGAACGACCGAGCGCAGCGAGTCAGTGAGCGAGGAAGCGGAAGAGCGCCCAATACGCAAACC
GCCTCTCCCCGCGCGTTGGCCGATTCATTAATGCAGCTGGCACGACAGGTTTCCCGACTGGAAAGCGGGC
AGTGAGCGCAACGCAATTAATACGCGTACCGCTAGCCAGGAAGAGTTTGTAGAAACGCAAAAAGGCCATC
CGTCAGGATGGCCTTCTGCTTAGTTTGATGCCTGGCAGTTTATGGCGGGCGTCCTGCCCGCCACCCTCCG
GGCCGTTGCTTCACAACGTTCAAATCCGCTCCCGGCGGATTTGTCCTACTCAGGAGAGCGTTCACCGACA
AACAACAGATAAAACGAAAGGCCCAGTCTTCCGACTGAGCCTTTCGTTTTATTTGATGCCTGGCAGTTCC
CTACTCTCGCGTTAACGCTAGCATGGATGTTTTCCCAGTCACGACGTTGTAAAACGACGGCCAGTCTTAA
GCTCGGGCCC
Features (pLannotate 1.2.2; 10 found; start..end, strand, type, name):
      1..100     +  protein_bind   attL1: mutant version of attL; recombination site for the Gateway® LR reaction LR Clonase™
    106..2112    +  CDS            SLC9A6: SL9A6_HUMAN - Also known as KIAA0267, NHE6. Experimental evidence at protein level: Swiss-Prot protein existence level 1. Electroneutral exchange of protons for Na(+) and K(+) across the early and recycling endosome membranes. Contributes to calcium homeostasis. From Homo sapiens (Human).
   2117..2216    -  protein_bind   attL2: mutant version of attL; recombination site for the Gateway® LR reaction LR Clonase™
   2234..2252    -  promoter       T7 promoter: promoter for bacteriophage T7 RNA polymerase
   2386..3195    +  CDS            KanR: aminoglycoside phosphotransferase; aph(3')-Ia; confers resistance to kanamycin in bacteria or G418 (Geneticin®) in eukaryotes
   3342..3930    +  rep_origin     ori: high-copy-number ColE1/pMB1/pBR322/pUC origin of replication
   4113..4205    +  CDS            lacI (fragment): lac repressor; lacI; The lac repressor binds to the lac operator to inhibit transcription in E. coli. This inhibition can be relieved by adding lactose or isopropyl-β-D-thiogalactopyranoside (IPTG).
   4260..4287    -  terminator     rrnB T2 terminator: transcription terminator T2 from the E. coli rrnB gene
   4419..4462    +  terminator     rrnB T1 terminator: Escherichia coli rrnB; transcription terminator T1 from the E. coli rrnB gene
   4509..4545    -  CDS            lacZα (fragment): LacZα fragment of β-galactosidase; lacZ fragment
