[The description below was written by a language model from this plasmid's Addgene catalogue record and pLannotate feature annotations shown in this document.]
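Description:
pDONR221-SLC9A6_STOP is a Gateway entry clone built on the pDONR221 backbone, carrying a codon-optimized open reading frame for human SLC9A6 (also called NHE6 or KIAA0267). This gene encodes an endosomal cation/proton exchanger that mediates electroneutral exchange of protons for sodium and potassium across early and recycling endosome membranes. The plasmid is about 4.6 kb, with an insert of roughly 2 kb. It is maintained in E. coli through a high-copy ColE1/pUC-type origin and selected with kanamycin via an aminoglycoside phosphotransferase (KanR) gene. Two sequence records, one from the depositor and one from repository sequencing, are the same length and list the same ten features in the same order, differing only in where numbering starts on the circle.

The ORF lies between attL1 and attL2 sites, which are the substrates for the LR Clonase reaction that moves the insert directionally into any attR-containing destination vector. The catalogue lists the vector type as mammalian expression, but no eukaryotic promoter or polyadenylation signal is annotated. Expression therefore depends on the destination vector chosen. The rrnB T1 and T2 terminators upstream of attL1 shield the insert from read-through transcription in bacteria. A T7 promoter sits just outside attL2, pointing back toward the insert, and the short lacI and lacZα fragments appear to be backbone remnants.

This version keeps a stop codon at the end of the ORF, so it suits native or N-terminally tagged expression rather than C-terminal fusions. A companion clone without the stop codon exists. The plasmid belongs to a consortium collection of solute carrier clones made for transporter research and drug discovery.
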