Addgene plasmid #161341: pDONR221-SLC9A6_STOP
Purpose: Gateway entry clone with codon-optimized ORF sequence for subcloning into custom expression vectors. Contains a STOP codon at the end of the codon-optimized ORF sequence.
Depositing lab: RESOLUTE Consortium & Giulio Superti-Furga. Depositing organization: CeMM Research Center for Molecular Medicine. Publication: The RESOLUTE consortium: unlocking SLC transporters for drug discovery. Superti-Furga G, Lackner D, Wiedmer T, Ingles-Prieto A, Barbosa B, Girardi E, Goldmann U, Gurtl B, Klavins K, Klimek C, Lindinger S, Lineiro-Retes E, Muller AC, Onstein S, Redinger G, Reil D, Sedlyarov V, Wolf G, Crawford M, Everley R, ... Steppan CM. Nat Rev Drug Discov. 2020 Jul;19(7):429-430. doi: 10.1038/d41573-020-00056-6. PubMed 32265506.
Backbone
  Vector backbone: pDONR221
  Backbone manufacturer: ThermoFisher Scientific
  Backbone size w/o insert (bp): 2550
  Vector type: Mammalian Expression
Growth in bacteria
  Bacterial resistance: Kanamycin, 50 μg/mL
  Growth temperature: 37°C
  Growth strain: NEB Stable
  Copy number: High Copy
Gene/Insert
  Gene/Insert name: SLC9A6 (alt name: NHE6, KIAA0267)
  Species: H. sapiens (human)
  Insert size (bp): 2010
  Entrez Gene: SLC9A6 (a.k.a. MRSA, MRXSCH, NHE6)
  Cloning method: Gateway Cloning
  Sequencing primers: 5′ M13-fwd; 3′ M13-rev
Terms and licenses: Academic/Nonprofit Terms; Industry Terms
Depositor comments: This plasmid contains a STOP codon at the end of the codon-optimized ORF. For the version of this plasmid that does not contain a STOP codon, please see Addgene plasmid 132175 For more information on the full Resolute plasmid collection, please see www.addgene.org/depositor-collections/re-solute/. Please provide your feedback on this plasmid to the RESOLUTE consortium by filling out their RESOLUTE repository feedback form: https://forms.office.com/Pages/ResponsePage.aspx?id=0e05yklzmkS7rjFGQL4N7z4feCLQvEJAmVcOCM_u885UN1JJRko0Ukg4TVQwNTZLOUxPQVJWT1NHUCQlQCN0PWcu
How to cite: pDONR221-SLC9A6_STOP was a gift from RESOLUTE Consortium & Giulio Superti-Furga (Addgene plasmid # 161341 ; http://n2t.net/addgene:161341 ; RRID:Addgene_161341)
