>Addgene plasmid #161341 | pDONR221-SLC9A6_STOP | depositor partial sequence | sequence record 312617 | Codon-optimized ORF of SLC9A6
ATGGCTCGGAGAGGCTGGAGGCGCGCCCCTCTGCGGAGAGGAGTGGGAAGCTCCCCTAGGGCAAGGCGCC
TGATGAGACCACTGTGGCTGCTGCTGGCAGTGGGCGTGTTCGATTGGGCAGGAGCATCTGACGGAGGAGG
AGGAGAGGCCCGGGCCATGGATGAGGAGATCGTGAGCGAGAAGCAGGCCGAGGAGTCCCACAGACAGGAC
TCTGCCAATCTGCTGATCTTCATCCTGCTGCTGACACTGACCATCCTGACCATCTGGCTGTTTAAGCACC
GGAGAGCCAGGTTCCTGCACGAGACAGGCCTGGCCATGATCTACGGACTGCTGGTGGGACTGGTGCTGCG
CTATGGCATCCACGTGCCATCCGATGTGAACAATGTGACCCTGTCTTGCGAGGTGCAGTCTAGCCCCACC
ACACTGCTGGTGACATTCGACCCTGAGGTGTTCTTTAATATCCTGCTGCCCCCTATCATCTTTTACGCCG
GCTATTCCCTGAAGAGGCGCCACTTCTTTCGGAACCTGGGCTCTATCCTGGCCTACGCCTTTCTGGGCAC
CGCCATCAGCTGCTTCGTGATCGGCTCCATCATGTATGGCTGCGTGACCCTGATGAAGGTGACCGGCCAG
CTGGCCGGCGATTTCTACTTTACCGACTGTCTGCTGTTCGGCGCCATCGTGTCCGCCACAGATCCAGTGA
CCGTGCTGGCCATCTTCCACGAGCTGCAGGTGGACGTGGAGCTGTATGCCCTGCTGTTTGGCGAGAGCGT
GCTGAATGACGCCGTGGCCATCGTGCTGTCCTCTAGCATCGTGGCATACCAGCCAGCAGGCGATAACTCT
CACACATTTGACGTGACCGCCATGTTCAAGAGCATCGGCATCTTCCTGGGCATCTTTTCTGGCAGCTTCG
CCATGGGAGCAGCAACAGGAGTGGTGACCGCCCTGGTGACAAAGTTTACCAAGCTGAGGGAGTTCCAGCT
GCTGGAGACAGGCCTGTTCTTTCTGATGTCCTGGTCTACCTTTCTGCTGGCAGAGGCATGGGGCTTCACA
GGAGTGGTGGCCGTGCTGTTTTGCGGCATCACACAGGCCCACTACACCTATAACAATCTGAGCACAGAGT
CCCAGCACCGCACCAAGCAGCTGTTTGAGCTGCTGAACTTCCTGGCCGAGAATTTCATCTTTTCCTATAT
GGGCCTGACACTGTTCACCTTTCAGAACCACGTGTTTAATCCTACCTTCGTGGTGGGCGCCTTTGTGGCC
ATCTTCCTGGGCAGGGCCGCCAACATCTACCCACTGAGCCTGCTGCTGAATCTGGGCCGGAGATCTAAGA
TCGGCAGCAATTTTCAGCACATGATGATGTTCGCAGGACTGAGGGGAGCAATGGCCTTCGCCCTGGCCAT
CAGGGATACAGCCACCTACGCCCGCCAGATGATGTTCTCCACCACACTGCTGATCGTGTTCTTTACCGTG
TGGGTGTTTGGAGGAGGAACCACAGCAATGCTGAGCTGCCTGCACATCCGGGTGGGCGTGGATTCCGACC
AGGAGCACCTGGGAGTGCCAGAGAACGAGAGGAGGACCACAAAGGCAGAGTCCGCCTGGCTGTTTAGAAT
GTGGTACAACTTCGACCACAATTATCTGAAGCCACTGCTGACCCACTCTGGACCACCACTGACCACAACC
CTGCCAGCATGCTGTGGACCTATCGCAAGATGTCTGACCAGCCCTCAGGCCTATGAGAACCAGGAGCAGC
TGAAGGACGATGACTCCGATCTGATCCTGAATGATGGCGACATCTCTCTGACCTACGGCGACAGCACAGT
GAACACCGAGCCAGCCACATCCTCTGCCCCACGGAGATTCATGGGCAACAGCTCCGAGGATGCACTGGAC
AGGGAGCTGGCCTTTGGCGATCACGAGCTGGTCATCAGGGGAACCAGGCTGGTGCTGCCAATGGATGACA
GCGAGCCTCCACTGAACCTGCTGGACAATACAAGACACGGCCCCGCCTAA
